>Addgene plasmid #198503 | Lenti-guide-puro mCct8 - 1 | addgene full sequence | sequence record 390747 | Addgene NGS Result
TAACAAATTGGCTGTGGTATATAAAATTATTCATAATGATAGTAGGAGGCTTGGTAGGTTTAAGAATAGT
TTTTGCTGTACTTTCTATAGTGAATAGAGTTAGGCAGGGATATTCACCATTATCGTTTCAGACCCACCTC
CCAACCCCGAGGGGACCCAGAGAGGGCCTATTTCCCATGATTCCTTCATATTTGCATATACGATACAAGG
CTGTTAGAGAGATAATTAGAATTAATTTGACTGTAAACACAAAGATATTAGTACAAAATACGTGACGTAG
AAAGTAATAATTTCTTGGGTAGTTTGCAGTTTTAAAATTATGTTTTAAAATGGACTATCATATGCTTACC
GTAACTTGAAAGTATTTCGATTTCTTGGCTTTATATATCTTGTGGAAAGGACGAAACACCGCCTTCACCT
GAGCATCCATGGTTTTAGAGCTAGAAATAGCAAGTTAAAATAAGGCTAGTCCGTTATCAACTTGAAAAAG
TGGCACCGAGTCGGTGCTTTTTTAAGCTTGGCGTAACTAGATCTTGAGACAAATGGCAGTATTCATCCAC
AATTTTAAAAGAAAAGGGGGGATTGGGGGGTACAGTGCAGGGGAAAGAATAGTAGACATAATAGCAACAG
ACATACAAACTAAAGAATTACAAAAACAAATTACAAAAATTCAAAATTTTCGGGTTTATTACAGGGACAG
CAGAGATCCACTTTGGCGCCGGCTCGAGGGGGCCCGGGTGCAAAGATGGATAAAGTTTTAAACAGAGAGG
AATCTTTGCAGCTAATGGACCTTCTAGGTCTTGAAAGGAGTGGGAATTGGCTCCGGTGCCCGTCAGTGGG
CAGAGCGCACATCGCCCACAGTCCCCGAGAAGTTGGGGGGAGGGGTCGGCAATTGATCCGGTGCCTAGAG
AAGGTGGCGCGGGGTAAACTGGGAAAGTGATGTCGTGTACTGGCTCCGCCTTTTTCCCGAGGGTGGGGGA
GAACCGTATATAAGTGCAGTAGTCGCCGTGAACGTTCTTTTTCGCAACGGGTTTGCCGCCAGAACACAGG
TAAGTGCCGTGTGTGGTTCCCGCGGGCCTGGCCTCTTTACGGGTTATGGCCCTTGCGTGCCTTGAATTAC
TTCCACCTGGCTGCAGTACGTGATTCTTGATCCCGAGCTTCGGGTTGGAAGTGGGTGGGAGAGTTCGAGG
CCTTGCGCTTAAGGAGCCCCTTCGCCTCGTGCTTGAGTTGAGGCCTGGCCTGGGCGCTGGGGCCGCCGCG
TGCGAATCTGGTGGCACCTTCGCGCCTGTCTCGCTGCTTTCGATAAGTCTCTAGCCATTTAAAATTTTTG
ATGACCTGCTGCGACGCTTTTTTTCTGGCAAGATAGTCTTGTAAATGCGGGCCAAGATCTGCACACTGGT
ATTTCGGTTTTTGGGGCCGCGGGCGGCGACGGGGCCCGTGCGTCCCAGCGCACATGTTCGGCGAGGCGGG
GCCTGCGAGCGCGGCCACCGAGAATCGGACGGGGGTAGTCTCAAGCTGGCCGGCCTGCTCTGGTGCCTGG
CCTCGCGCCGCCGTGTATCGCCCCGCCCTGGGCGGCAAGGCTGGCCCGGTCGGCACCAGTTGCGTGAGCG
GAAAGATGGCCGCTTCCCGGCCCTGCTGCAGGGAGCTCAAAATGGAGGACGCGGCGCTCGGGAGAGCGGG
CGGGTGAGTCACCCACACAAAGGAAAAGGGCCTTTCCGTCCTCAGCCGTCGCTTCATGTGACTCCACGGA
GTACCGGGCGCCGTCCAGGCACCTCGATTAGTTCTCGAGCTTTTGGAGTACGTCGTCTTTAGGTTGGGGG
GAGGGGTTTTATGCGATGGAGTTTCCCCACACTGAGTGGGTGGAGACTGAAGTTAGGCCAGCTTGGCACT
TGATGTAATTCTCCTTGGAATTTGCCCTTTTTGAGTTTGGATCTTGGTTCATTCTCAAGCCTCAGACAGT
GGTTCAAAGTTTTTTTCTTCCATTTCAGGTGTCGTGACGTACGGCCACCATGACCGAGTACAAGCCCACG
GTGCGCCTCGCCACCCGCGACGACGTCCCCAGGGCCGTACGCACCCTCGCCGCCGCGTTCGCCGACTACC
CCGCCACGCGCCACACCGTCGATCCGGACCGCCACATCGAGCGGGTCACCGAGCTGCAAGAACTCTTCCT
CACGCGCGTCGGGCTCGACATCGGCAAGGTGTGGGTCGCGGACGACGGCGCCGCCGTGGCGGTCTGGACC
ACGCCGGAGAGCGTCGAAGCGGGGGCGGTGTTCGCCGAGATCGGCCCGCGCATGGCCGAGTTGAGCGGTT
CCCGGCTGGCCGCGCAGCAACAGATGGAAGGCCTCCTGGCGCCGCACCGGCCCAAGGAGCCCGCGTGGTT
CCTGGCCACCGTCGGAGTCTCGCCCGACCACCAGGGCAAGGGTCTGGGCAGCGCCGTCGTGCTCCCCGGA
GTGGAGGCGGCCGAGCGCGCCGGGGTGCCCGCCTTCCTGGAGACCTCCGCGCCCCGCAACCTCCCCTTCT
ACGAGCGGCTCGGCTTCACCGTCACCGCCGACGTCGAGGTGCCCGAAGGACCGCGCACCTGGTGCATGAC
CCGCAAGCCCGGTGCCTGAACGCGTTAAGTCGACAATCAACCTCTGGATTACAAAATTTGTGAAAGATTG
ACTGGTATTCTTAACTATGTTGCTCCTTTTACGCTATGTGGATACGCTGCTTTAATGCCTTTGTATCATG
CTATTGCTTCCCGTATGGCTTTCATTTTCTCCTCCTTGTATAAATCCTGGTTGCTGTCTCTTTATGAGGA
GTTGTGGCCCGTTGTCAGGCAACGTGGCGTGGTGTGCACTGTGTTTGCTGACGCAACCCCCACTGGTTGG
GGCATTGCCACCACCTGTCAGCTCCTTTCCGGGACTTTCGCTTTCCCCCTCCCTATTGCCACGGCGGAAC
TCATCGCCGCCTGCCTTGCCCGCTGCTGGACAGGGGCTCGGCTGTTGGGCACTGACAATTCCGTGGTGTT
GTCGGGGAAATCATCGTCCTTTCCTTGGCTGCTCGCCTGTGTTGCCACCTGGATTCTGCGCGGGACGTCC
TTCTGCTACGTCCCTTCGGCCCTCAATCCAGCGGACCTTCCTTCCCGCGGCCTGCTGCCGGCTCTGCGGC
CTCTTCCGCGTCTTCGCCTTCGCCCTCAGACGAGTCGGATCTCCCTTTGGGCCGCCTCCCCGCGTCGACT
TTAAGACCAATGACTTACAAGGCAGCTGTAGATCTTAGCCACTTTTTAAAAGAAAAGGGGGGACTGGAAG
GGCTAATTCACTCCCAACGAAGACAAGATCTGCTTTTTGCTTGTACTGGGTCTCTCTGGTTAGACCAGAT
CTGAGCCTGGGAGCTCTCTGGCTAACTAGGGAACCCACTGCTTAAGCCTCAATAAAGCTTGCCTTGAGTG
CTTCAAGTAGTGTGTGCCCGTCTGTTGTGTGACTCTGGTAACTAGAGATCCCTCAGACCCTTTTAGTCAG
TGTGGAAAATCTCTAGCAGTACGTATAGTAGTTCATGTCATCTTATTATTCAGTATTTATAACTTGCAAA
GAAATGAATATCAGAGAGTGAGAGGAACTTGTTTATTGCAGCTTATAATGGTTACAAATAAAGCAATAGC
ATCACAAATTTCACAAATAAAGCATTTTTTTCACTGCATTCTAGTTGTGGTTTGTCCAAACTCATCAATG
TATCTTATCATGTCTGGCTCTAGCTATCCCGCCCCTAACTCCGCCCATCCCGCCCCTAACTCCGCCCAGT
TCCGCCCATTCTCCGCCCCATGGCTGACTAATTTTTTTTATTTATGCAGAGGCCGAGGCCGCCTCGGCCT
CTGAGCTATTCCAGAAGTAGTGAGGAGGCTTTTTTGGAGGCCTAGGGACGTACCCAATTCGCCCTATAGT
GAGTCGTATTACGCGCGCTCACTGGCCGTCGTTTTACAACGTCGTGACTGGGAAAACCCTGGCGTTACCC
AACTTAATCGCCTTGCAGCACATCCCCCTTTCGCCAGCTGGCGTAATAGCGAAGAGGCCCGCACCGATCG
CCCTTCCCAACAGTTGCGCAGCCTGAATGGCGAATGGG
[124 nt withheld, positions 4099-4222]
C
[91 nt withheld, positions 4224-4314]
A
[49 nt withheld, positions 4316-4364]
CCTTTGACGTTGGAGTCCACGTTCTTT
[37 nt withheld, positions 4392-4428]
ACCCTATCTCGGTCTATTCTTTTGATTTATAAGGGATTTTGCCGATTTCGGCCTATTGGTTAAAAAATGA
GCTGATTTAACAAAAATTTAACGCGAATTTTAACAAAATATTAACGCTTACAATTTAGGTGGCACTTTTC
GGGGAAATGTGCGCGGAACCCCTATTTGTTTATTTTTCTAAATACATTCAAATATGTATCCGCTCATGAG
ACAATAACCCTGATAAATGCTTCAATAATATTGAAAAAGGAAGAGTATGAGTATTCAACATTTCCGTGTC
GCCCTTATTCCCTTTTTTGCGGCATTTTGCCTTCCTGTTTTTGCTCACCCAGAAACGCTGGTGAAAGTAA
AAGATGCTGAAGATCAGTTGGGTGCACGAGTGGGTTACATCGAACTGGATCTCAACAGCGGTAAGATCCT
TGAGAGTTTTCGCCCCGAAGAACGTTTTCCAATGATGAGCACTTTTAAAGTTCTGCTATGTGGCGCGGTA
TTATCCCGTATTGACGCCGGGCAAGAGCAACTCGGTCGCCGCATACACTATTCTCAGAATGACTTGGTTG
AGTACTCACCAGTCACAGAAAAGCATCTTACGGATGGCATGACAGTAAGAGAATTATGCAGTGCTGCCAT
AACCATGAGTGATAACACTGCGGCCAACTTACTTCTGACAACGATCGGAGGACCGAAGGAGCTAACCGCT
TTTTTGCACAACATGGGGGATCATGTAACTCGCCTTGATCGTTGGGAACCGGAGCTGAATGAAGCCATAC
CAAACGACGAGCGTGACACCACGATGCCTGTAGCAATGGCAACAACGTTGCGCAAACTATTAACTGGCGA
ACTACTTACTCTAGCTTCCCGGCAACAATTAATAGACTGGATGGAGGCGGATAAAGTTGCAGGACCACTT
CTGCGCTCGGCCCTTCCGGCTGGCTGGTTTATTGCTGATAAATCTGGAGCCGGTGAGCGTGGGTCTCGCG
GTATCATTGCAGCACTGGGGCCAGATGGTAAGCCCTCCCGTATCGTAGTTATCTACACGACGGGGAGTCA
GGCAACTATGGATGAACGAAATAGACAGATCGCTGAGATAGGTGCCTCACTGATTAAGCATTGGTAACTG
TCAGACCAAGTTTACTCATATATACTTTAGATTGATTTAAAACTTCATTTTTAATTTAAAAGGATCTAGG
TGAAGATCCTTTTTGATAATCTCATGACCAAAATCCCTTAACGTGAGTTTTCGTTCCACTGAGCGTCAGA
CCCCGTAGAAAAGATCAAAGGATCTTCTTGAGATCCTTTTTTTCTGCGCGTAATCTGCTGCTTGCAAACA
AAAAAACCACCGCTACCAGCGGTGGTTTGTTTGCCGGATCAAGAGCTACCAACTCTTTTTCCGAAGGTAA
CTGGCTTCAGCAGAGCGCAGATACCAAATACTGTTCTTCTAGTGTAGCCGTAGTTAGGCCACCACTTCAA
GAACTCTGTAGCACCGCCTACATACCTCGCTCTGCTAATCCTGTTACCAGTGGCTGCTGCCAGTGGCGAT
AAGTCGTGTCTTACCGGGTTGGACTCAAGACGATAGTTACCGGATAAGGCGCAGCGGTCGGGCTGAACGG
GGGGTTCGTGCACACAGCCCAGCTTGGAGCGAACGACCTACACCGAACTGAGATACCTACAGCGTGAGCT
ATGAGAAAGCGCCACGCTTCCCGAAGGGAGAAAGGCGGACAGGTATCCGGTAAGCGGCAGGGTCGGAACA
GGAGAGCGCACGAGGGAGCTTCCAGGGGGAAACGCCTGGTATCTTTATAGTCCTGTCGGGTTTCGCCACC
TCTGACTTGAGCGTCGATTTTTGTGATGCTCGTCAGGGGGGCGGAGCCTATGGAAAAACGCCAGCAACGC
GGCCTTTTTACGGTTCCTGGCCTTTTGCTGGCCTTTTGCTCACATGTTCTTTCCTGCGTTATCCCCTGAT
TCTGTGGATAACCGTATTACCGCCTTTGAGTGAGCTGATACCGCTCGCCGCAGCCGAACGACCGAGCGCA
GCGAGTCAGTGAGCGAGGAAGCGGAAGAGCGCCCAATACGCAAACCGCCTCTCCCCGCGCGTTGGCCGAT
TCATTAATGCAGCTGGCACGACAGGTTTCCCGACTGGAAAGCGGGCAGTGAGCGCAACGCAATTAATGTG
AGTTAGCTCACTCATTAGGCACCCCAGGCTTTACACTTTATGCTTCCGGCTCGTATGTTGTGTGGAATTG
TGAGCGGATAACAATTTCACACAGGAAACAGCTATGACCATGATTACGCCAAGCGCGCAATTAACCCTCA
CTAAAGGGAACAAAAGCTGGAGCTGCAAGCTTAATGTAGTCTTATGCAATACTCTTGTAGTCTTGCAACA
TGGTAACGATGAGTTAGCAACATGCCTTACAAGGAGAGAAAAAGCACCGTGCATGCCGATTGGTGGAAGT
AAGGTGGTACGATCGTGCCTTATTAGGAAGGCAACAGACGGGTCTGACATGGATTGGACGAACCACTGAA
TTGCCGCATTGCAGAGATATTGTATTTAAGTGCCTAGCTCGATACATAAACGGGTCTCTCTGGTTAGACC
AGATCTGAGCCTGGGAGCTCTCTGGCTAACTAGGGAACCCACTGCTTAAGCCTCAATAAAGCTTGCCTTG
AGTGCTTCAAGTAGTGTGTGCCCGTCTGTTGTGTGACTCTGGTAACTAGAGATCCCTCAGACCCTTTTAG
TCAGTGTGGAAAATCTCTAGCAGTGGCGCCCGAACAGGGACTTGAAAGCGAAAGGGAAACCAGAGGAGCT
CTCTCGACGCAGGACTCGGCTTGCTGAAGCGCGCACGGCAAGAGGCGAGGGGCGGCGACTGGTGAGTACG
CCAAAAATTTTGACTAGCGGAGGCTAGAAGGAGAGAGATGGGTGCGAGAGCGTCAGTATTAAGCGGGGGA
GAATTAGATCGCGATGGGAAAAAATTCGGTTAAGGCCAGGGGGAAAGAAAAAATATAAATTAAAACATAT
AGTATGGGCAAGCAGGGAGCTAGAACGATTCGCAGTTAATCCTGGCCTGTTAGAAACATCAGAAGGCTGT
AGACAAATACTGGGACAGCTACAACCATCCCTTCAGACAGGATCAGAAGAACTTAGATCATTATATAATA
CAGTAGCAACCCTCTATTGTGTGCATCAAAGGATAGAGATAAAAGACACCAAGGAAGCTTTAGACAAGAT
AGAGGAAGAGCAAAACAAAAGTAAGACCACCGCACAGCAAGCGGCCGCTGATCTTCAGACCTGGAGGAGG
AGATATGAGGGACAATTGGAGAAGTGAATTATATAAATATAAAGTAGTAAAAATTGAACCATTAGGAGTA
GCACCCACCAAGGCAAAGAGAAGAGTGGTGCAGAGAGAAAAAAGAGCAGTGGGAATAGGAGCTTTGTTCC
TTGGGTTCTTGGGAGCAGCAGGAAGCACTATGGGCGCAGCGTCAATGACGCTGACGGTACAGGCCAGACA
ATTATTGTCTGGTATAGTGCAGCAGCAGAACAATTTGCTGAGGGCTATTGAGGCGCAACAGCATCTGTTG
CAACTCACAGTCTGGGGCATCAAGCAGCTCCAGGCAAGAATCCTGGCTGTGGAAAGATACCTAAAGGATC
AACAGCTCCTGGGGATTTGGGGTTGCTCTGGAAAACTCATTTGCACCACTGCTGTGCCTTGGAATGCTAG
TTGGAGTAATAAATCTCTGGAACAGATTTGGAATCACACGACCTGGATGGAGTGGGACAGAGAAATTAAC
AATTACACAAGCTTAATACACTCCTTAATTGAAGAATCGCAAAACCAGCAAGAAAAGAATGAACAAGAAT
TATTGGAATTAGATAAATGGGCAAGTTTGTGGAATTGGTTTAACA
Features (pLannotate 1.2.2; 29 found; start..end, strand, type, name):
      3..158     +  CDS            env (fragment): ENV_HV1H2 - Experimental evidence at protein level: Swiss-Prot protein existence level 1. [Transmembrane protein gp41]: Acts as a class I viral fusion protein. Under the current model, the protein has at least 3 conformational states: pre-fusion native state, pre-hairpin intermediate state, and post-fusion hairpin state. During fusion of viral and target intracellular membranes, the coiled coil regions (heptad repeats) assume a trimer-of-hairpins structure, positioning the fusion peptide in close proximity to the C-terminal region of the ectodomain. The formation of this structure appears to d
    162..402     +  promoter       U6 promoter: RNA polymerase III promoter for human U6 snRNA
    432..507     +  misc_RNA       gRNA scaffold: guide RNA scaffold for the Streptococcus pyogenes CRISPR/Cas9 system
    563..680     +  misc_feature   cPPT/CTS: central polypurine tract and central termination sequence of HIV-1
    746..812     +  CDS            small t antigen (fragment): SV40 (simian virus 40) small t antigen
    838..1049    +  promoter       EF-1α core promoter: core promoter for human elongation factor EF-1α
   1050..1988    +  intron         EF-1α intron A: intron upstream of the start codon of human EF-1α
   2010..2609    +  CDS            PuroR (fragment): puromycin N-acetyltransferase; pac from Streptomyces; confers resistance to puromycin
   2625..3213    +  misc_feature   WPRE: woodchuck hepatitis virus posttranscriptional regulatory element
   3264..3283    +  misc_feature   cPPT/CTS (fragment): central polypurine tract and central termination sequence of HIV-1
   3285..3518    +  LTR            3' LTR (ΔU3): self-inactivating 3' long terminal repeat (LTR) from HIV-1
   3596..3717    +  polyA_signal   SV40 poly(A) signal: SV40 polyadenylation signal
   3757..3892    +  rep_origin     SV40 ori: SV40 origin of replication
   3913..3931    -  promoter       T7 promoter: promoter for bacteriophage T7 RNA polymerase
   3939..4094    +  CDS            lacZα (fragment): LacZα fragment of β-galactosidase; lacZ fragment
   4099..4527    +  rep_origin     f1 ori (sequence partly withheld): f1 bacteriophage origin of replication; arrow indicates direction of (+) strand synthesis
   4580..4684    +  promoter       AmpR promoter: bla
   4685..5545    +  CDS            AmpR: β-lactamase; bla; confers resistance to ampicillin, carbenicillin, and related antibiotics
   5716..6304    +  rep_origin     ori: high-copy-number ColE1/pMB1/pBR322/pUC origin of replication
   6487..6579    +  CDS            lacI (fragment): lac repressor; lacI; The lac repressor binds to the lac operator to inhibit transcription in E. coli. This inhibition can be relieved by adding lactose or isopropyl-β-D-thiogalactopyranoside (IPTG).
   6592..6613    +  protein_bind   CAP binding site: CAP binding activates transcription in the presence of cAMP. E. coli catabolite activator protein
   6628..6658    +  promoter       lac promoter: promoter for the E. coli lac operon
   6666..6682    +  protein_bind   lac operator: The lac repressor binds to the lac operator to inhibit transcription in E. coli. This inhibition can be relieved by adding lactose or isopropyl-β-D-thiogalactopyranoside (IPTG). lac repressor encoded by lacI
   6727..6745    +  promoter       T3 promoter: promoter for bacteriophage T3 RNA polymerase
   6773..6999    +  promoter       RSV promoter: Rous sarcoma virus enhancer/promoter
   7000..7180    +  LTR            5' LTR (truncated): truncated 5' long terminal repeat (LTR) from HIV-1
   7227..7352    +  misc_feature   HIV-1 Ψ: packaging signal of human immunodeficiency virus type 1
   7336..7699    +  CDS            HIV-1 gag (fragment): gag protein from human immunodeficiency virus 1; gag
   7845..8078    +  misc_feature   RRE: The Rev response element (RRE) of HIV-1 allows for Rev-dependent mRNA export from the nucleus to the cytoplasm.
