[The description below was written by a language model from this plasmid's Addgene catalogue record and pLannotate feature annotations shown in this document.]
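Description:
Lenti-guide-puro mCct8 - 1 is a lentiviral single-guide RNA expression plasmid built on the lenti-guide puro backbone, carrying the first of a set of CRISPR guides against mouse Cct8, which encodes the theta subunit of the CCT/TRiC chaperonin. The 20-nt spacer sits between a human U6 RNA polymerase III promoter and the Streptococcus pyogenes Cas9 gRNA scaffold, so transduced cells transcribe a complete sgRNA. No Cas9 coding sequence is annotated, so the nuclease must be provided separately, for example by a Cas9-expressing cell line. Downstream, an EF-1α core promoter with its intron A drives puromycin N-acetyltransferase for selection of transduced mammalian cells, followed by a WPRE that enhances expression of the transcript.

The viral framework has a third-generation, self-inactivating layout. An RSV promoter fused to a truncated HIV-1 5' LTR drives production of the genomic RNA in packaging cells. The Ψ packaging signal with adjoining gag sequence, the RRE for Rev-dependent nuclear export, and the cPPT/CTS support packaging and transduction. The ΔU3 3' LTR inactivates LTR promoter activity after integration. An SV40 poly(A) signal and SV40 origin lie outside the 3' LTR. In bacteria the 8.3 kb plasmid replicates from a high-copy ColE1/pUC-type origin under ampicillin selection, and an f1 origin and residual lac, T7 and T3 elements remain from the parental cloning vector. The short env, small t antigen, lacZα and lacI annotations are fragments rather than functional genes. The stated purpose is stable lentiviral expression of this guide. The associated publication describes a genome-wide screen for regulators of the Parkinson's disease-linked kinase LRRK2, though the record does not say how this guide was used in it.
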