Addgene plasmid #198503: Lenti-guide-puro mCct8 - 1
Purpose: lentiviral stable expression of mCct8 gRNA 1
Depositing lab: Suzanne Pfeffer. Depositing organization: Stanford University. Publication: Genome-wide screen reveals Rab12 GTPase as a critical activator of Parkinson's disease-linked LRRK2 kinase. Dhekne HS, Tonelli F, Yeshaw WM, Chiang CY, Limouse C, Jaimon E, Purlyte E, Alessi DR, Pfeffer SR. Elife. 2023 Oct 24;12:e87098. doi: 10.7554/eLife.87098. PubMed 37874635.
Backbone
  Vector backbone: lenti-guide puro
  Vector type: Mammalian Expression, Lentiviral
  Selectable markers: Puromycin
Growth in bacteria
  Bacterial resistance: Ampicillin, 100 μg/mL
  Growth temperature: 37°C
  Growth strain: NEB Stable
  Copy number: High Copy
Gene/Insert
  Gene/Insert name: mCct8
  gRNA/shRNA sequence: CCTTCACCTGAGCATCCATG
  Species: M. musculus (mouse)
  Insert size (bp): 20
  Entrez Gene: Cct8 (a.k.a. AI132397, Cctq, Tcp, Tcpq)
  Promoter: U6
  Cloning method: Restriction Enzyme; 5′ cloning site Unknown (unknown if destroyed); 3′ cloning site Unknown (unknown if destroyed)
  Sequencing primers: 5′ gcctatttcccatgattccttc
Terms and licenses: Academic/Nonprofit Terms; Industry Terms: Not Available to Industry
Depositor comments: Please visit https://www.biorxiv.org/content/10.1101/2023.02.17.529028v1 for bioRxiv preprint.
How to cite: Lenti-guide-puro mCct8 - 1 was a gift from Suzanne Pfeffer (Addgene plasmid # 198503 ; http://n2t.net/addgene:198503 ; RRID:Addgene_198503)
